Addgene plasmid #172580: pcDNA5/FRT/TO/TARG1
Purpose: For generation of FlpIn lines with untagged TARG1
Depositing lab: Karla Feijs. Depositing organization: Universitaetsklinikum Aachen. Publication: Comparative analysis of MACROD1, MACROD2 and TARG1 expression, localisation and interactome. Zaja R, Aydin G, Lippok BE, Feederle R, Luscher B, Feijs KLH. Sci Rep. 2020 May 19;10(1):8286. doi: 10.1038/s41598-020-64623-y. PubMed 32427867.
Backbone
  Vector backbone: pcDNA5/FRT/TO
  Backbone size w/o insert (bp): 5200
  Total vector size (bp): 5659
  Vector type: Mammalian Expression
  Selectable markers: Hygromycin
Growth in bacteria
  Bacterial resistance: Ampicillin, 100 μg/mL
  Growth temperature: 37°C
  Growth strain: DH5alpha
  Copy number: High Copy
Gene/Insert
  Gene/Insert name: TARG1 (alt names: OARD1; C6orf130)
  Species: H. sapiens (human)
  Insert size (bp): 456
  Entrez Gene: OARD1 (a.k.a. C6orf130, TARG1, dJ34B21.3)
  Promoter: CMV
  Tag / fusion protein: none
  Cloning method: Gateway Cloning
  Sequencing primers: 5′ CMVF; 3′ BGHrev
Terms and licenses: Academic/Nonprofit Terms; Industry Terms: Not Available to Industry
How to cite: pcDNA5/FRT/TO/TARG1 was a gift from Karla Feijs (Addgene plasmid # 172580 ; http://n2t.net/addgene:172580 ; RRID:Addgene_172580)
