[The description below was written by a language model from this plasmid's Addgene catalogue record and pLannotate feature annotations shown in this document.]
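Description:
pcDNA5/FRT/TO/TARG1 is a mammalian expression plasmid of about 5.7 kb built on the pcDNA5/FRT/TO backbone, designed for making stable, isogenic cell lines by Flp recombinase-mediated integration. In bacteria it is maintained as a high-copy plasmid through a ColE1/pUC-type origin and selected with ampicillin via the β-lactamase gene and its own promoter. The annotation also picks up short fragments of f1 ori, lac regulatory elements, bom and ble, which are backbone remnants with no evident role in the construct's use.

The payload is the 456 bp human TARG1 coding sequence (OARD1, also called C6orf130), inserted by Gateway cloning and therefore flanked by attB1 and attB2 sites, with no tag or fusion partner. It is driven by the CMV enhancer and immediate early promoter and terminated by the bovine growth hormone polyadenylation signal. Immediately downstream of the CMV promoter lie two short matches to tet operator sequences. These correspond to the "TO" arrangement of this backbone, in which Tet repressor binding blocks transcription until tetracycline or doxycycline is added, so expression is inducible in host cells that supply the repressor.

Downstream of the expression cassette sits an FRT site directly followed by a hygromycin resistance gene and an SV40 polyadenylation signal. No complete promoter is annotated upstream of this gene. In the Flp-In system, resistance arises only after Flp-mediated recombination into a genomic FRT site that provides the promoter, so hygromycin selects for correct single-copy integrants. The stated purpose is generation of Flp-In lines expressing untagged TARG1.
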