Features (pLannotate 1.2.2; 23 found; start..end, strand, type, name):
     34..86      -  misc_feature   bom (fragment): basis of mobility region from pBR322
    241..620     +  enhancer       CMV enhancer: human cytomegalovirus immediate early enhancer
    621..824     +  promoter       CMV promoter: human cytomegalovirus (CMV) immediate early promoter
    826..845     +  promoter       PLtetO-1 promoter (fragment): modified phage lambda PL promoter with tet operator sites (Lutz and Bujard, 1997)
    847..866     +  promoter       PLtetO-1 promoter (fragment): modified phage lambda PL promoter with tet operator sites (Lutz and Bujard, 1997)
    874..907     +  promoter       TRE3GV promoter (fragment): 3rd-generation Tet-responsive promoter that can be activated by binding of Tet-On® 3G, optimized for retroviral and lentiviral vectors
    992..1016    +  protein_bind   attB1: mutant version of attB; recombination site for the Gateway® BP reaction BP Clonase™
   1019..1474    +  CDS            OARD1: OARD1_HUMAN - Also known as C6orf130 From Homo sapiens (Human).
   1479..1503    -  protein_bind   attB2: mutant version of attB; recombination site for the Gateway® BP reaction BP Clonase™
   1623..1847    +  polyA_signal   bGH poly(A) signal: bovine growth hormone polyadenylation signal
   1851..1872    +  promoter       SV40 promoter (fragment): SV40 enhancer and early promoter
   1893..2126    +  rep_origin     f1 ori (fragment) (sequence partly withheld): f1 bacteriophage origin of replication; arrow indicates direction of (+) strand synthesis
   2131..2178    +  protein_bind   FRT: FLP-mediated recombination occurs in the 8-bp core sequence TCTAGAAA (Turan and Bode, 2011). FLP recombinase from the Saccharomyces cerevisiae 2μ plasmid
   2186..3208    +  CDS            HygR: aminoglycoside phosphotransferase from E. coli; aph(4)-Ia; confers resistance to hygromycin
   3218..3343    +  CDS            ble (fragment): BLE_KLEPN - Experimental evidence at protein level: Swiss-Prot protein existence level 1. Binding protein with a strong affinity to the bleomycin family of antibiotics. Binds to CL990; an antimitotic-antibiotic compound. From Klebsiella pneumoniae.
   3338..3459    +  polyA_signal   SV40 poly(A) signal: SV40 polyadenylation signal
   3532..3548    -  protein_bind   lac operator: The lac repressor binds to the lac operator to inhibit transcription in E. coli. This inhibition can be relieved by adding lactose or isopropyl-β-D-thiogalactopyranoside (IPTG). lac repressor encoded by lacI
   3556..3586    -  promoter       lac promoter: promoter for the E. coli lac operon
   3601..3622    -  protein_bind   CAP binding site: CAP binding activates transcription in the presence of cAMP. E. coli catabolite activator protein
   3635..3727    -  CDS            lacI (fragment): lac repressor; lacI; The lac repressor binds to the lac operator to inhibit transcription in E. coli. This inhibition can be relieved by adding lactose or isopropyl-β-D-thiogalactopyranoside (IPTG).
   3910..4498    -  rep_origin     ori: high-copy-number ColE1/pMB1/pBR322/pUC origin of replication
   4669..5529    -  CDS            AmpR: β-lactamase; bla; confers resistance to ampicillin, carbenicillin, and related antibiotics
   5530..5634    -  promoter       AmpR promoter: bla
>Addgene plasmid #172580 | pcDNA5/FRT/TO/TARG1 | addgene full sequence | sequence record 358827 | Addgene NGS Result
GACGTCGACGGATCGGGAGATCTCCCGATCCCCTATGGTGCACTCTCAGTACAATCTGCTCTGATGCCGC
ATAGTTAAGCCAGTATCTGCTCCCTGCTTGTGTGTTGGAGGTCGCTGAGTAGTGCGCGAGCAAAATTTAA
GCTACAACAAGGCAAGGCTTGACCGACAATTGCATGAAGAATCTGCTTAGGGTTAGGCGTTTTGCGCTGC
TTCGCGATGTACGGGCCAGATATACGCGTTGACATTGATTATTGACTAGTTATTAATAGTAATCAATTAC
GGGGTCATTAGTTCATAGCCCATATATGGAGTTCCGCGTTACATAACTTACGGTAAATGGCCCGCCTGGC
TGACCGCCCAACGACCCCCGCCCATTGACGTCAATAATGACGTATGTTCCCATAGTAACGCCAATAGGGA
CTTTCCATTGACGTCAATGGGTGGAGTATTTACGGTAAACTGCCCACTTGGCAGTACATCAAGTGTATCA
TATGCCAAGTACGCCCCCTATTGACGTCAATGACGGTAAATGGCCCGCCTGGCATTATGCCCAGTACATG
ACCTTATGGGACTTTCCTACTTGGCAGTACATCTACGTATTAGTCATCGCTATTACCATGGTGATGCGGT
TTTGGCAGTACATCAATGGGCGTGGATAGCGGTTTGACTCACGGGGATTTCCAAGTCTCCACCCCATTGA
CGTCAATGGGAGTTTGTTTTGGCACCAAAATCAACGGGACTTTCCAAAATGTCGTAACAACTCCGCCCCA
TTGACGCAAATGGGCGGTAGGCGTGTACGGTGGGAGGTCTATATAAGCAGAGCTCTCCCTATCAGTGATA
GAGATCTCCCTATCAGTGATAGAGATCGTCGACGAGCTCGTTTAGTGAACCGTCAGATCGCCTGGAGACG
CCATCCACGCTGTTTTGACCTCCATAGAAGACACCGGGACCGATCCAGCCTCCGGACTCTAGCGTTTAAA
CTTAAGCTATCACAAGTTTGTACAAAAAAGCAGGCTTCATGGCCAGCAGCCTTAATGAAGATCCAGAAGG
AAGCAGAATCACTTATGTGAAAGGAGACCTTTTTGCATGCCCGAAAACAGACTCTTTAGCCCACTGTATC
AGTGAGGATTGTCGCATGGGCGCTGGGATAGCTGTCCTCTTTAAGAAGAAATTTGGAGGGGTGCAAGAAC
TTTTAAATCAACAAAAGAAATCTGGAGAAGTGGCTGTTCTGAAGAGAGATGGGCGATATATATATTACTT
GATTACAAAGAAAAGGGCTTCGCACAAGCCAACTTATGAAAACTTACAGAAGAGTTTAGAGGCAATGAAG
TCTCATTGTCTGAAGAATGGAGTCACTGACCTCTCCATGCCCAGGATTGGATGTGGTCTTGATCGTCTGC
AATGGGAAAATGTATCTGCGATGATCGAGGAGGTATTTGAGGCAACAGACATCAAAATTACTGTGTACAC
ACTCTGAGACCCAGCTTTCTTGTACAAAGTGGTGATAGCTTGGTACCGAGCTCGGATCCACTAGTCCAGT
GTGGTGGAATTCTGCAGATATCCAGCACAGTGGCGGCCGCTCGAGTCTAGAGGGCCCGTTTAAACCCGCT
GATCAGCCTCGACTGTGCCTTCTAGTTGCCAGCCATCTGTTGTTTGCCCCTCCCCCGTGCCTTCCTTGAC
CCTGGAAGGTGCCACTCCCACTGTCCTTTCCTAATAAAATGAGGAAATTGCATCGCATTGTCTGAGTAGG
TGTCATTCTATTCTGGGGGGTGGGGTGGGGCAGGACAGCAAGGGGGAGGATTGGGAAGACAATAGCAGGC
ATGCTGGGGATGCGGTGGGCTCTATGGCTTCTGAGGCGGAAAGAACCAGCTGGGGCTCTAGGGGGTATCC
CC
[124 nt withheld, positions 1893-2016]
C
[91 nt withheld, positions 2018-2108]
AGGGTGATGGTTCACGTACCTAGAAGTTCCTATTCCGAAGTTCCTATTCTCTAGAAAGTATAGGAACTTC
CTTGGCCAAAAAGCCTGAACTCACCGCGACGTCTGTCGAGAAGTTTCTGATCGAAAAGTTCGACAGCGTC
TCCGACCTGATGCAGCTCTCGGAGGGCGAAGAATCTCGTGCTTTCAGCTTCGATGTAGGAGGGCGTGGAT
ATGTCCTGCGGGTAAATAGCTGCGCCGATGGTTTCTACAAAGATCGTTATGTTTATCGGCACTTTGCATC
GGCCGCGCTCCCGATTCCGGAAGTGCTTGACATTGGGGAATTCAGCGAGAGCCTGACCTATTGCATCTCC
CGCCGTGCACAGGGTGTCACGTTGCAAGACCTGCCTGAAACCGAACTGCCCGCTGTTCTGCAGCCGGTCG
CGGAGGCCATGGATGCGATCGCTGCGGCCGATCTTAGCCAGACGAGCGGGTTCGGCCCATTCGGACCGCA
AGGAATCGGTCAATACACTACATGGCGTGATTTCATATGCGCGATTGCTGATCCCCATGTGTATCACTGG
CAAACTGTGATGGACGACACCGTCAGTGCGTCCGTCGCGCAGGCTCTCGATGAGCTGATGCTTTGGGCCG
AGGACTGCCCCGAAGTCCGGCACCTCGTGCACGCGGATTTCGGCTCCAACAATGTCCTGACGGACAATGG
CCGCATAACAGCGGTCATTGACTGGAGCGAGGCGATGTTCGGGGATTCCCAATACGAGGTCGCCAACATC
TTCTTCTGGAGGCCGTGGTTGGCTTGTATGGAGCAGCAGACGCGCTACTTCGAGCGGAGGCATCCGGAGC
TTGCAGGATCGCCGCGGCTCCGGGCGTATATGCTCCGCATTGGTCTTGACCAACTCTATCAGAGCTTGGT
TGACGGCAATTTCGATGATGCAGCTTGGGCGCAGGGTCGATGCGACGCAATCGTCCGATCCGGAGCCGGG
ACTGTCGGGCGTACACAAATCGCCCGCAGAAGCGCGGCCGTCTGGACCGATGGCTGTGTAGAAGTACTCG
CCGATAGTGGAAACCGACGCCCCAGCACTCGTCCGAGGGCAAAGGAATAGCACGTACTACGAGATTTCGA
TTCCACCGCCGCCTTCTATGAAAGGTTGGGCTTCGGAATCGTTTTCCGGGACGCCGGCTGGATGATCCTC
CAGCGCGGGGATCTCATGCTGGAGTTCTTCGCCCACCCCAACTTGTTTATTGCAGCTTATAATGGTTACA
AATAAAGCAATAGCATCACAAATTTCACAAATAAAGCATTTTTTTCACTGCATTCTAGTTGTGGTTTGTC
CAAACTCATCAATGTATCTTATCATGTCTGTATACCGTCGACCTCTAGCTAGAGCTTGGCGTAATCATGG
TCATAGCTGTTTCCTGTGTGAAATTGTTATCCGCTCACAATTCCACACAACATACGAGCCGGAAGCATAA
AGTGTAAAGCCTGGGGTGCCTAATGAGTGAGCTAACTCACATTAATTGCGTTGCGCTCACTGCCCGCTTT
CCAGTCGGGAAACCTGTCGTGCCAGCTGCATTAATGAATCGGCCAACGCGCGGGGAGAGGCGGTTTGCGT
ATTGGGCGCTCTTCCGCTTCCTCGCTCACTGACTCGCTGCGCTCGGTCGTTCGGCTGCGGCGAGCGGTAT
CAGCTCACTCAAAGGCGGTAATACGGTTATCCACAGAATCAGGGGATAACGCAGGAAAGAACATGTGAGC
AAAAGGCCAGCAAAAGGCCAGGAACCGTAAAAAGGCCGCGTTGCTGGCGTTTTTCCATAGGCTCCGCCCC
CCTGACGAGCATCACAAAAATCGACGCTCAAGTCAGAGGTGGCGAAACCCGACAGGACTATAAAGATACC
AGGCGTTTCCCCCTGGAAGCTCCCTCGTGCGCTCTCCTGTTCCGACCCTGCCGCTTACCGGATACCTGTC
CGCCTTTCTCCCTTCGGGAAGCGTGGCGCTTTCTCATAGCTCACGCTGTAGGTATCTCAGTTCGGTGTAG
GTCGTTCGCTCCAAGCTGGGCTGTGTGCACGAACCCCCCGTTCAGCCCGACCGCTGCGCCTTATCCGGTA
ACTATCGTCTTGAGTCCAACCCGGTAAGACACGACTTATCGCCACTGGCAGCAGCCACTGGTAACAGGAT
TAGCAGAGCGAGGTATGTAGGCGGTGCTACAGAGTTCTTGAAGTGGTGGCCTAACTACGGCTACACTAGA
AGAACAGTATTTGGTATCTGCGCTCTGCTGAAGCCAGTTACCTTCGGAAAAAGAGTTGGTAGCTCTTGAT
CCGGCAAACAAACCACCGCTGGTAGCGGTGGTTTTTTTGTTTGCAAGCAGCAGATTACGCGCAGAAAAAA
AGGATCTCAAGAAGATCCTTTGATCTTTTCTACGGGGTCTGACGCTCAGTGGAACGAAAACTCACGTTAA
GGGATTTTGGTCATGAGATTATCAAAAAGGATCTTCACCTAGATCCTTTTAAATTAAAAATGAAGTTTTA
AATCAATCTAAAGTATATATGAGTAAACTTGGTCTGACAGTTACCAATGCTTAATCAGTGAGGCACCTAT
CTCAGCGATCTGTCTATTTCGTTCATCCATAGTTGCCTGACTCCCCGTCGTGTAGATAACTACGATACGG
GAGGGCTTACCATCTGGCCCCAGTGCTGCAATGATACCGCGAGACCCACGCTCACCGGCTCCAGATTTAT
CAGCAATAAACCAGCCAGCCGGAAGGGCCGAGCGCAGAAGTGGTCCTGCAACTTTATCCGCCTCCATCCA
GTCTATTAATTGTTGCCGGGAAGCTAGAGTAAGTAGTTCGCCAGTTAATAGTTTGCGCAACGTTGTTGCC
ATTGCTACAGGCATCGTGGTGTCACGCTCGTCGTTTGGTATGGCTTCATTCAGCTCCGGTTCCCAACGAT
CAAGGCGAGTTACATGATCCCCCATGTTGTGCAAAAAAGCGGTTAGCTCCTTCGGTCCTCCGATCGTTGT
CAGAAGTAAGTTGGCCGCAGTGTTATCACTCATGGTTATGGCAGCACTGCATAATTCTCTTACTGTCATG
CCATCCGTAAGATGCTTTTCTGTGACTGGTGAGTACTCAACCAAGTCATTCTGAGAATAGTGTATGCGGC
GACCGAGTTGCTCTTGCCCGGCGTCAATACGGGATAATACCGCGCCACATAGCAGAACTTTAAAAGTGCT
CATCATTGGAAAACGTTCTTCGGGGCGAAAACTCTCAAGGATCTTACCGCTGTTGAGATCCAGTTCGATG
TAACCCACTCGTGCACCCAACTGATCTTCAGCATCTTTTACTTTCACCAGCGTTTCTGGGTGAGCAAAAA
CAGGAAGGCAAAATGCCGCAAAAAAGGGAATAAGGGCGACACGGAAATGTTGAATACTCATACTCTTCCT
TTTTCAATATTATTGAAGCATTTATCAGGGTTATTGTCTCATGAGCGGATACATATTTGAATGTATTTAG
AAAAATAAACAAATAGGGGTTCCGCGCACATTTCCCCGAAAAGTGCCACCT
